LOCUS       Exported 7684 bp ds-DNA circular SYN 13-MAY-2021
DEFINITION  Mammalian expression of cell-surface protein extracellular domain
            fused to COMP5AP-AviTag-9xHis. Protein is secreted from cells..
ACCESSION   .
VERSION     .
KEYWORDS    pD649-HAsp-TNF-COMP5AP-AviTag-9xHis
SOURCE      synthetic DNA construct
  ORGANISM  synthetic DNA construct
REFERENCE   1 (bases 1 to 7684)
  AUTHORS   Wojtowicz WM, Vielmetter J, Fernandes RA, Siepe DH, Eastman CL,
            Chisholm GB, Cox S, Klock H, Anderson PW, Rue SM, Miller JJ, Glaser
            SM, Bragstad ML, Vance J, Lam AW, Lesley SA, Zinn K, Garcia KC
  TITLE     A Human IgSF Cell-Surface Interactome Reveals a Complex Network of
            Protein-Protein Interactions.
  JOURNAL   Cell. 2020 Aug 20;182(4):1027-1043.e17. doi:
            10.1016/j.cell.2020.07.025.
  PUBMED    32822567
REFERENCE   2 (bases 1 to 7684)
  AUTHORS   .
  TITLE     Direct Submission
  JOURNAL   Exported May 13, 2021 from SnapGene Server 1.1.58
            http://www.snapgene.com
FEATURES             Location/Qualifiers
     source          1..7684
                     /organism="synthetic DNA construct"
                     /mol_type="other DNA"
     primer_bind     124..143
                     /label=Kan-R
                     /note="Kanamycin resistance gene, reverse primer"
     primer_bind     149..168
                     /label=pENTR-R
                     /note="pENTR vectors, reverse primer"
     rep_origin      254..842
                     /direction=RIGHT
                     /label=ori
                     /note="high-copy-number ColE1/pMB1/pBR322/pUC origin of
                     replication"
     primer_bind     743..762
                     /label=pBR322ori-F
                     /note="pBR322 origin, forward primer"
     primer_bind     996..1013
                     /label=L4440
                     /note="L4440 vector, forward primer"
     primer_bind     1111..1128
                     /label=M13 Forward
                     /note="In lacZ gene. Also called M13-F20 or M13 (-21)
                     Forward"
     primer_bind     1112..1128
                     /label=M13 fwd
                     /note="common sequencing primer, one of multiple similar
                     variants"
     protein_bind    1584..1600
                     /label=lac operator
                     /bound_moiety="lac repressor encoded by lacI"
                     /note="The lac repressor binds to the lac operator to
                     inhibit transcription in E. coli. This inhibition can be
                     relieved by adding lactose or
                     isopropyl-beta-D-thiogalactopyranoside (IPTG)."
     enhancer        1767..2146
                     /label=CMV enhancer
                     /note="human cytomegalovirus immediate early enhancer"
     promoter        2147..2350
                     /label=CMV promoter
                     /note="human cytomegalovirus (CMV) immediate early
                     promoter"
     primer_bind     2301..2321
                     /label=CMV-F
                     /note="Human CMV immediate early promoter, forward primer"
     primer_bind     2347..2371
                     /label=LNCX
                     /note="Human CMV promoter, forward primer"
     promoter        2581..2599
                     /label=SP6 promoter
                     /note="promoter for bacteriophage SP6 RNA polymerase"
     primer_bind     2581..2598
                     /label=SP6
                     /note="SP6 promoter, forward primer"
     primer_bind     2612..2631
                     /label=pMT2-F
                     /note="Synthetic intron, forward primer"
     CDS             3334..3357
                     /codon_start=1
                     /product="recognition and cleavage site for human
                     rhinovirus 3C and PreScission proteases"
                     /label=HRV 3C site
                     /translation="LEVLFQGP"
     CDS             5017..5061
                     /codon_start=1
                     /product="peptide tag that allows for enzymatic
                     biotinylation"
                     /label=AviTag(TM)
                     /translation="GLNDIFEAQKIEWHE"
     CDS             5062..5088
                     /codon_start=1
                     /product="9xHis affinity tag"
                     /label=9xHis
                     /translation="HHHHHHHHH"
     primer_bind     complement(5228..5245)
                     /label=BGH-rev
                     /note="Bovine growth hormone terminator, reverse primer.
                     Also called BGH reverse"
     polyA_signal    5234..5345
                     /label=bGH poly(A) signal
                     /note="bovine growth hormone polyadenylation signal"
     primer_bind     complement(5463..5483)
                     /label=pBABE 3'
                     /note="SV40 enhancer, reverse primer for pBABE vectors"
     promoter        5468..5797
                     /label=SV40 promoter
                     /note="SV40 enhancer and early promoter"
     rep_origin      5648..5783
                     /label=SV40 ori
                     /note="SV40 origin of replication"
     primer_bind     5710..5729
                     /label=SV40pro-F
                     /note="SV40 promoter/origin, forward primer"
     promoter        5845..5892
                     /label=EM7 promoter
                     /note="synthetic bacterial promoter "
     CDS             5911..6510
                     /codon_start=1
                     /gene="pac from Streptomyces alboniger"
                     /product="puromycin N-acetyltransferase"
                     /label=PuroR
                     /note="confers resistance to puromycin"
                     /translation="MTEYKPTVRLATRDDVPRAVRTLAAAFADYPATRHTVDPDRHIER
                     VTELQELFLTRVGLDIGKVWVADDGAAVAVWTTPESVEAGAVFAEIGPRMAELSGSRLA
                     AQQQMEGLLAPHRPKEPAWFLATVGVSPDHQGKGLGSAVVLPGVEAAERAGVPAFLETS
                     APRNLPFYERLGFTVTADVEVPEGPRTWCMTRKPGA"
     primer_bind     complement(5911..5930)
                     /label=Puro-R
                     /note="Puromycin resistance gene, reverse primer. Also
                     called puro-variant-R"
     primer_bind     6407..6427
                     /label=Puro-F
                     /note="Puromycin resistance gene, forward primer"
     polyA_signal    6640..6761
                     /label=SV40 poly(A) signal
                     /note="SV40 polyadenylation signal"
     primer_bind     complement(6677..6696)
                     /label=SV40pA-R
                     /note="SV40 polyA, reverse primer"
     primer_bind     6731..6750
                     /label=EBV-rev
                     /note="SV40 polyA terminator, reverse primer"
     CDS             complement(6814..7674)
                     /codon_start=1
                     /gene="bla"
                     /product="beta-lactamase"
                     /label=AmpR
                     /note="confers resistance to ampicillin, carbenicillin, and
                     related antibiotics"
                     /translation="MSIQHFRVALIPFFAAFCLPVFAHPETLVKVKDAEDQLGARVGYI
                     ELDLNSGKILESFRPEERFPMMSTFKVLLCGAVLSRIDAGQEQLGRRIHYSQNDLVEYS
                     PVTEKHLTDGMTVRELCSAAITMSDNTAANLLLTTIGGPKELTAFLHNMGDHVTRLDRW
                     EPELNEAIPNDERDTTMPVAMATTLRKLLTGELLTLASRQQLIDWMEADKVAGPLLRSA
                     LPAGWFIADKSGAGERGSRGIIAALGPDGKPSRIVVIYTTGSQATMDERNRQIAEIGAS
                     LIKHW"
     primer_bind     7437..7456
                     /label=Amp-R
                     /note="Ampicillin resistance gene, reverse primer"
     promoter        complement(7675..82)
                     /gene="bla"
                     /label=AmpR promoter
ORIGIN
        1 tttcaatatt attgaagcat ttatcagggt tattgtctca tgagcggata catatttgaa
       61 tgtatttaga aaaataaaca aataggggtc agtgttacaa ccaattaacc aattctgaac
      121 attatcgcga gcccatttat acctgaatat ggctcataac accccttgct catgaccaaa
      181 atcccttaac gtgagttacg cgcgcgtcgt tccactgagc gtcagacccc gtagaaaaga
      241 tcaaaggatc ttcttgagat cctttttttc tgcgcgtaat ctgctgcttg caaacaaaaa
      301 aaccaccgct accagcggtg gtttgtttgc cggatcaaga gctaccaact ctttttccga
      361 aggtaactgg cttcagcaga gcgcagatac caaatactgt tcttctagtg tagccgtagt
      421 tagcccacca cttcaagaac tctgtagcac cgcctacata cctcgctctg ctaatcctgt
      481 taccagtggc tgctgccagt ggcgataagt cgtgtcttac cgggttggac tcaagacgat
      541 agttaccgga taaggcgcag cggtcgggct gaacgggggg ttcgtgcaca cagcccagct
      601 tggagcgaac gacctacacc gaactgagat acctacagcg tgagctatga gaaagcgcca
      661 cgcttcccga agggagaaag gcggacaggt atccggtaag cggcagggtc ggaacaggag
      721 agcgcacgag ggagcttcca gggggaaacg cctggtatct ttatagtcct gtcgggtttc
      781 gccacctctg acttgagcgt cgatttttgt gatgctcgtc aggggggcgg agcctatgga
      841 aaaacgccag caacgcggcc tttttacggt tcctggcctt ttgctggcct tttgctcaca
      901 tgttctttcc tgcgttatcc cctgattctg tggataaccg tattaccgcc tttgagtgag
      961 ctgataccgc tcgccgcagc cgaacgaccg agcgcagcga gtcagtgagc gaggaagcgg
     1021 aaggcgagag tagggaactg ccaggcatca aactaagcag aaggcccctg acggatggcc
     1081 tttttgcgtt tctacaaact ctttctgtgt tgtaaaacga cggccagtct taagctcggg
     1141 ccccctgggc ggttctgata acgagtaatc gttaatccgc aaataacgta aaaacccgct
     1201 tcggcgggtt tttttatggg gggagtttag ggaaagagca tttgtcagaa tatttaaggg
     1261 cgcctgtcac tttgcttgat atatgagaat tatttaacct tataaatgag aaaaaagcaa
     1321 cgcactttaa ataagatacg ttgctttttc gattgatgaa cacctataat taaactattc
     1381 atctattatt tatgattttt tgtatataca atatttctag tttgttaaag agaattaaga
     1441 aaataaatct cgaaaataat aaagggaaaa tcagtttttg atatcaaaat tatacatgtc
     1501 aacgataata caaaatataa tacaaactat aagatgttat cagtatttat tatcatttag
     1561 aataaatttt gtgtcgccct taattgtgag cggataacaa ttacgagctt catgcacagt
     1621 ggcgttgact caatattggc cattagccat attattcatt ggttatatag cataaatcaa
     1681 tattggctat tggccattgc atacgttgta tctatatcat aatatgtaca tttatattgg
     1741 ctcatgtcca atatgaccgc catgttggca ttgattattg actagttatt aatagtaatc
     1801 aattacgggg tcattagttc atagcccata tatggagttc cgcgttacat aacttacggt
     1861 aaatggcccg cctggctgac cgcccaacga cccccgccca ttgacgtcaa taatgacgta
     1921 tgttcccata gtaacgccaa tagggacttt ccattgacgt caatgggtgg agtatttacg
     1981 gtaaactgcc cacttggcag tacatcaagt gtatcatatg ccaagtacgc cccctattga
     2041 cgtcaatgac ggtaaatggc ccgcctggca ttatgcccag tacatgacct tatgggactt
     2101 tcctacttgg cagtacatct acgtattagt catcgctatt accatggtga tgcggttttg
     2161 gcagtacatc aatgggcgtg gatagcggtt tgactcacgg ggatttccaa gtctccaccc
     2221 cattgacgtc aatgggagtt tgttttggca ccaaaatcaa cgggactttc caaaatgtcg
     2281 taacaactcc gccccattga cgcaaatggg cggtaggcgt gtacggtggg aggtctatat
     2341 aagcagagct cgtttagtga accgtcagat cgcctggaga cgccatccac gctgttttga
     2401 cctccataga agacaccggg accgatccag cctccgcggc cgggaacggt gcattggaac
     2461 gcggattccc cgtgccaaga gtgacgtaag taccgcctat agagtctata ggcccacccc
     2521 cttggcttcg ttagaacgcg gctacaatta atacataacc ttatgtatca tacacatacg
     2581 atttaggtga cactatagaa taacatccac tttgcctttc tctccacagg tgtccactcc
     2641 caggtccaac tgcacctcgg ttctatcgaa aacgcgcctg ctagcgccac catgaagacc
     2701 atcattgccc tgagctacat cttctgcctg gtgttcgctg cggccgccgg acctcagaga
     2761 gaggaatttc ctagagatct gagcctgatc agccctctgg ctcaggccgt cagaagcagc
     2821 agcagaacac ctnnnnnnnn nnnnnnnnnn nnnnnnnnnn nnnnnnnnnn nnnnnnnnnn
     2881 nnnnnnnnnn nnnnnnnnnn nnnnnnnnnn nnnnnnnnnn nnnnnnnnnn nnnnnnnnnn
     2941 nnnnnnnnnn nnnnnnnnnn nnnnnnnnnn nnnnnnnnnn nnnnnnnnnn nnnnnnnnnn
     3001 nnnnnnnnnn nnnnnnnnnn nnnnnnnnnn nnnnnnnnnn nnnnnnnnnn nnnnnnnnnn
     3061 nnnnnnnnnn nnnnnnnnnn nnnnnnnnnn nnnnnnnnnn nnnnnnnnnn nnnnnnnnnn
     3121 nnnnnnnnnn nnnnnnnnnn nnnnnnnnnn nnnnnnnnnn nnnnnnnnnn nnnnnnnnnn
     3181 nnnnnnnnnn nnnnnnnnnn nnnnnnnnnn nnnnnnnnnn nnnnnnnnnn nnnnnnnnnn
     3241 nnnnnnnnnn nnnnnnnnnn nnnnnnnnnn nnnnnnnnng gcgcgccgga agatcaagtt
     3301 gatccaagat tgattgatgg caagggcgga tctctggagg tgctgttcca gggaccaggc
     3361 ggaagcggca atcccggcgg cgatctggcc ccccagatgc tgcgcgagct gcaggagacc
     3421 aatgccgccc tgcaggacgt gcgcgagctg ctgcgccacc gcgtgaagga gatcaccttc
     3481 ctgaagaaca ccgtgatgga gtgcgacgcc tgcggtatgc agccctctag aggctccggc
     3541 tccatcatcc cagttgagga ggagaacccg gacttctgga accgcgaggc agccgaggcc
     3601 ctgggtgccg ccaagaagct gcagcctgca cagacagccg ccaagaacct catcatcttc
     3661 ctgggcgatg ggatgggggt gtctacggtg acagctgcca ggatcctaaa agggcagaag
     3721 aaggacaaac tggggcctga gatacccctg gccatggacc gcttcccata tgtggctctg
     3781 tccaagacat acaatgtaga caaacatgtg ccagacagtg gagccacagc cacggcctac
     3841 ctgtgcgggg tcaagggcaa cttccagacc attggcttga gtgcagccgc ccgctttaac
     3901 cagtgcaaca cgacacgcgg caacgaggtc atctccgtga tgaatcgggc caagaaagca
     3961 gggaagtcag tgggagtggt aaccaccaca cgagtgcagc acgcctcgcc agccggcacc
     4021 tacgcccaca cggtgaaccg caactggtac tcggacgccg acgtgcctgc ctcggcccgc
     4081 caggaggggt gccaggacat cgctacgcag ctcatctcca acatggacat tgacgtgatc
     4141 ctaggtggag gccgaaagta catgtttcgc atgggaaccc cagaccctga gtacccagat
     4201 gactacagcc aaggtgggac caggctggac gggaagaatc tggtgcagga atggctggcg
     4261 aagcgccagg gtgcccggta tgtgtggaac cgcactgagc tcatgcaggc ttccctggac
     4321 ccgtctgtga cccatctcat gggtctcttt gagcctggag acatgaaata cgagatccac
     4381 cgagactcca cactggaccc ctccctgatg gagatgacag aggctgccct gcgcctgctg
     4441 agcaggaacc cccgcggctt cttcctcttc gtggagggtg gtcgcatcga ccatggtcat
     4501 catgaaagca gggcttaccg ggcactgact gagacgatca tgttcgacga cgccattgag
     4561 agggcgggcc agctcaccag cgaggaggac acgctgagcc tcgtcactgc cgaccactcc
     4621 cacgtcttct ccttcggagg ctaccccctg cgagggagct ccatcttcgg gctggcccct
     4681 ggcaaggccc gggacaggaa ggcctacacg gtcctcctat acggaaacgg tccaggctat
     4741 gtgctcaagg acggcgcccg gccggatgtt accgagagcg agagcgggag ccccgagtat
     4801 cggcagcagt cagcagtgcc cctggacgaa gagacccacg caggcgagga cgtggcggtg
     4861 ttcgcgcgcg gcccgcaggc gcacctggtt cacggcgtgc aggagcagac cttcatagcg
     4921 cacgtcatgg ccttcgccgc ctgcctggag ccctacaccg cctgcgacct ggcgcccccc
     4981 gccggcacca ccgacgccgc gcacccgggt ggcggaggac tgaacgacat cttcgaggct
     5041 cagaaaatcg aatggcacga acatcaccat caccatcacc atcaccatta aggccggcct
     5101 gtagtcactg gcacaacgcg ttacccggta agccaatcgg gtatacacgg tcgtcatact
     5161 gcagacaggg ttcttctact ttgcaagata gtcttgagta gtaaaataaa tagatagaga
     5221 aaatcagcct cgactgtgcc ttctagttgc cagccatctg ttgtttgccc ctcccccgtg
     5281 ccttccttga ccctggaagg tgccactccc actgtccttt cctaataaaa tgaggaaatt
     5341 gcatcacaac actcaaccct atctcggtct attcttttga tttataaggg attttgccga
     5401 tttcggccta ttggttaaaa aatgagctga tttaacaaaa atttaacgcg aattaattct
     5461 gtggaatgtg tgtcagttag ggtgtggaaa gtccccaggc tccccagcag gcagaagtat
     5521 gcaaagcatg catctcaatt agtcagcaac caggtgtgga aagtccccag gctccccagc
     5581 aggcagaagt atgcaaagca tgcatctcaa ttagtcagca accatagtcc cgcccctaac
     5641 tccgcccatc ccgcccctaa ctccgcccag ttccgcccat tctccgcccc atggctgact
     5701 aatttttttt atttatgcag aggccgaggc cgcctctgcc tctgagctat tccagaagta
     5761 gtgaggaggc ttttttggag gcctaggctt ttgcaaaaag ctcccgggag cttgtatatc
     5821 cattttcgga tctgatcagc acgtgttgac aattaatcat cggcatagta tatcggcata
     5881 gtataatacg acaaggtgag gaactaaacc atgaccgagt acaagcccac ggtgcgcctc
     5941 gccacccgcg acgacgtccc cagggccgta cgcaccctcg ccgccgcgtt cgccgactac
     6001 cccgccacgc gccacaccgt cgatccggac cgccacatcg agcgggtcac cgagctgcaa
     6061 gaactcttcc tcacgcgcgt cgggctcgac atcggcaagg tgtgggtcgc ggacgacggc
     6121 gccgcggtgg cggtctggac cacgccggag agcgtcgaag cgggggcggt gttcgccgag
     6181 atcggcccgc gcatggccga gttgagcggt tcccggctgg ccgcgcagca acagatggaa
     6241 ggcctcctgg cgccgcaccg gcccaaggag cccgcgtggt tcctggccac cgtcggcgtc
     6301 tcgcccgacc accagggcaa gggtctgggc agcgccgtcg tgctccccgg agtggaggcg
     6361 gccgagcgcg ccggggtgcc cgccttcctg gagacatccg cgccccgcaa cctccccttc
     6421 tacgagcggc tcggcttcac cgtcaccgcc gacgtcgagg tgcccgaagg accgcgcacc
     6481 tggtgcatga cccgcaagcc cggtgcctga cacgtgctac gagatttcga ttccaccgcc
     6541 gccttctatg aaaggttggg cttcggaatc gttttccggg acgccggctg gatgatcctc
     6601 cagcgcgggg atctcatgct ggagttcttc gcccacccca acttgtttat tgcagcttat
     6661 aatggttaca aataaagcaa tagcatcaca aatttcacaa ataaagcatt tttttcactg
     6721 cattctagtt gtggtttgtc caaactcatc aatgtatctt atcatgtctg tataccgtcg
     6781 acctctagct agagcttggc gtaatcatgg tcattaccaa tgcttaatca gtgaggcacc
     6841 tatctcagcg atctgtctat ttcgttcatc catagttgcc tgactccccg tcgtgtagat
     6901 aactacgata cgggagggct taccatctgg ccccagcgct gcgatgatac cgcgagaacc
     6961 acgctcaccg gctccggatt tatcagcaat aaaccagcca gccggaaggg ccgagcgcag
     7021 aagtggtcct gcaactttat ccgcctccat ccagtctatt aattgttgcc gggaagctag
     7081 agtaagtagt tcgccagtta atagtttgcg caacgttgtt gccatcgcta caggcatcgt
     7141 ggtgtcacgc tcgtcgtttg gtatggcttc attcagctcc ggttcccaac gatcaaggcg
     7201 agttacatga tcccccatgt tgtgcaaaaa agcggttagc tccttcggtc ctccgatcgt
     7261 tgtcagaagt aagttggccg cagtgttatc actcatggtt atggcagcac tgcataattc
     7321 tcttactgtc atgccatccg taagatgctt ttctgtgact ggtgagtact caaccaagtc
     7381 attctgagaa tagtgtatgc ggcgaccgag ttgctcttgc ccggcgtcaa tacgggataa
     7441 taccgcgcca catagcagaa ctttaaaagt gctcatcatt ggaaaacgtt cttcggggcg
     7501 aaaactctca aggatcttac cgctgttgag atccagttcg atgtaaccca ctcgtgcacc
     7561 caactgatct tcagcatctt ttactttcac cagcgtttct gggtgagcaa aaacaggaag
     7621 gcaaaatgcc gcaaaaaagg gaataagggc gacacggaaa tgttgaatac tcatattctt
     7681 cctt
//
