[The description below was written by a language model from this plasmid's Addgene catalogue record and the feature table of its GenBank file.]
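Description:
pD649-HAsp-TNF-COMP5AP-AviTag-9xHis is a 7.7 kb mammalian expression plasmid built on the pD649 backbone and designed to secrete the extracellular domain of a human cell-surface protein, here TNF (TNF-alpha, TNFSF2), as a tagged fusion. It is propagated in E. coli at high copy from a ColE1/pUC-type origin under ampicillin selection (bla). A separate cassette places puromycin N-acetyltransferase under the SV40 early promoter, with an SV40 poly(A) signal, for puromycin selection in mammalian cells. An EM7 bacterial promoter sits just upstream of that gene. The SV40 promoter region also contains the SV40 origin, which allows episomal replication in cells expressing large T antigen.

The expression unit is driven by the CMV immediate-early enhancer and promoter and terminated by the bGH polyadenylation signal. An SP6 phage promoter lies downstream of CMV and serves as a sequencing primer site, and could support in vitro transcription. The 531 bp synthesized TNF insert was cloned between retained restriction sites. The "HAsp" in the name suggests a vector-supplied signal peptide directing secretion, although it is not annotated in the feature table. Downstream of the insert lie an HRV 3C protease cleavage site and the backbone-encoded C-terminal COMP5AP-AviTag-9xHis module. The COMP5AP portion is also unannotated; by its name it is presumably a COMP pentamerization domain joined to alkaline phosphatase, which would give a multimeric, enzymatically detectable protein. The AviTag allows site-specific enzymatic biotinylation and the 9xHis tag supports metal-affinity purification.

The plasmid belongs to a collection made for a human cell-surface protein interactome screen. The depositor notes that some members of the collection may carry an IS4-like transposase insertion upstream of the CMV promoter.
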