Addgene plasmid #157140: pD649-HAsp-TNF-COMP5AP-AviTag-9xHis
Purpose: Mammalian expression of cell-surface protein extracellular domain fused to COMP5AP-AviTag-9xHis. Protein is secreted from cells.
Depositing lab: Chris Garcia. Depositing organization: Stanford University. Publication: A Human IgSF Cell-Surface Interactome Reveals a Complex Network of Protein-Protein Interactions. Wojtowicz WM, Vielmetter J, Fernandes RA, Siepe DH, Eastman CL, Chisholm GB, Cox S, Klock H, Anderson PW, Rue SM, Miller JJ, Glaser SM, Bragstad ML, Vance J, Lam AW, Lesley SA, Zinn K, Garcia KC. Cell. 2020 Aug 20;182(4):1027-1043.e17. doi: 10.1016/j.cell.2020.07.025. PubMed 32822567.
Backbone
  Vector backbone: pD649
  Backbone size w/o insert (bp): 7153
  Vector type: Mammalian Expression
Growth in bacteria
  Bacterial resistance: Ampicillin, 100 μg/mL
  Growth temperature: 37°C
  Growth strain: DH5alpha
  Copy number: High Copy
Gene/Insert
  Gene/Insert name: TNF (alt name: TNFA)
  Species: H. sapiens (human)
  Insert size (bp): 531
  Entrez Gene: TNF (a.k.a. DIF, IMD127, TNF-alpha, TNFA, TNFSF2, TNLG1F)
  Promoter: CMV/SP6
  Tag / fusion protein: COMP5AP-AviTag-9xHis (C terminal on backbone)
  Cloning method: Restriction Enzyme; 5′ cloning site GCGGCCGC (not destroyed); 3′ cloning site GGCGCGCC (not destroyed)
  Sequencing primers: 5′ ATTTAGGTGACACTATAG; 3′ CGTCGCACTCCATCACGGTG
Resource information
  A portion of this plasmid was derived from a plasmid made by: synthesis by ThermoFisher
Terms and licenses: Academic/Nonprofit Terms; Industry Terms: Not Available to Industry
Depositor comments: Some plasmids in this collection may have an IS4-like element ISVsa5 family transposase upstream of the CMV promoter.
How to cite: pD649-HAsp-TNF-COMP5AP-AviTag-9xHis was a gift from Chris Garcia (Addgene plasmid # 157140 ; http://n2t.net/addgene:157140 ; RRID:Addgene_157140)
