>Addgene plasmid #157140 | pD649-HAsp-TNF-COMP5AP-AviTag-9xHis | depositor partial sequence | sequence record 303390 | insert (extracellular domain)
GGACCTCAGAGAGAGGAATTTCCTAGAGATCTGAGCCTGATCAGCCCTCTGGCTCAGGCCGTCAGAAGCA
GCAGCAGAACACCT
[447 nt withheld, positions 85-531]
